>Addgene plasmid #195708 | pGEX SYT9 C2B | addgene full sequence | sequence record 384264 | Addgene NGS Result
TCCCGTTCTGGATAATGTTTTTTGCGCCGACATCATAACGGTTCTGGCAAATATTCTGAAATGAGCTGTT
GACAATTAATCATCGGCTCGTATAATGTGTGGAATTGTGAGCGGATAACAATTTCACACAGGAAACAGTA
TTCATGTCCCCTATACTAGGTTATTGGAAAATTAAGGGCCTTGTGCAACCCACTCGACTTCTTTTGGAAT
ATCTTGAAGAAAAATATGAAGAGCATTTGTATGAGCGCGATGAAGGTGATAAATGGCGAAACAAAAAGTT
TGAATTGGGTTTGGAGTTTCCCAATCTTCCTTATTATATTGATGGTGATGTTAAATTAACACAGTCTATG
GCCATCATACGTTATATAGCTGACAAGCACAACATGTTGGGTGGTTGTCCAAAAGAGCGTGCAGAGATTT
CAATGCTTGAAGGAGCGGTTTTGGATATTAGATACGGTGTTTCGAGAATTGCATATAGTAAAGACTTTGA
AACTCTCAAAGTTGATTTTCTTAGCAAGCTACCTGAAATGCTGAAAATGTTCGAAGATCGTTTATGTCAT
AAAACATATTTAAATGGTGATCATGTAACCCATCCTGACTTCATGTTGTATGACGCTCTTGATGTTGTTT
TATACATGGACCCAATGTGCCTGGATGCGTTCCCAAAATTAGTTTGTTTTAAAAAACGTATTGAAGCTAT
CCCACAAATTGATAAGTACTTGAAATCCAGCAAGTATATAGCATGGCCTTTGCAGGGCTGGCAAGCCACG
TTTGGTGGTGGCGACCATCCTCCAAAATCGGATCTGGTTCCGCGTGGATCCAAAGAGGAGCAAGAGAAAC
TGGGGGACATCTGCTTCTCTCTCCGTTATGTCCCCACGGCCGGGAAGCTCACCGTCATTGTCTTGGAAGC
TAAAAACCTGAAGAAAATGGATGTAGGAGGACTCTCAGATCCCTATGTGAAGGTGCACCTGCTCCAGGGA
GGTAAAAAGGTTCGCAAGAAGAAAACCACCATTAAGAAGAACACCCTGAACCCCTATTACAACGAGGCCT
TCAGCTTTGAGGTGCCCTGTGACCAGGTGCAGAAAGTCCAGGTGGAGCTGACTGTTCTGGATTATGACAA
ACTGGGGAAGAATGAGGCCATCGGGAGAGTGGCGGTGGGCGCAGCAGTCGGTGGGGCTGGCCTGCGGCAC
TGGGCTGACATGTTGGCCAACCCCAGGCGCCCCATTGCCCAGTGGCACTCTCTGCGGCCCCCTGACAGAG
CCAGGCCAATACCTGCACCCTGAGAATTCATCGTGACTGACTGACGATCTGCCTCGCGCGTTTCGGTGAT
GACGGTGAAAACCTCTGACACATGCAGCTCCCGGAGACGGTCACAGCTTGTCTGTAAGCGGATGCCGGGA
GCAGACAAGCCCGTCAGGGCGCGTCAGCGGGTGTTGGCGGGTGTCGGGGCGCAGCCATGACCCAGTCACG
TAGCGATAGCGGAGTGTATAATTCTTGAAGACGAAAGGGCCTCGTGATACGCCTATTTTTATAGGTTAAT
GTCATGATAATAATGGTTTCTTAGACGTCAGGTGGCACTTTTCGGGGAAATGTGCGCGGAACCCCTATTT
GTTTATTTTTCTAAATACATTCAAATATGTATCCGCTCATGAGACAATAACCCTGATAAATGCTTCAATA
ATATTGAAAAAGGAAGAGTATGAGTATTCAACATTTCCGTGTCGCCCTTATTCCCTTTTTTGCGGCATTT
TGCCTTCCTGTTTTTGCTCACCCAGAAACGCTGGTGAAAGTAAAAGATGCTGAAGATCAGTTGGGTGCAC
GAGTGGGTTACATCGAACTGGATCTCAACAGCGGTAAGATCCTTGAGAGTTTTCGCCCCGAAGAACGTTT
TCCAATGATGAGCACTTTTAAAGTTCTGCTATGTGGCGCGGTATTATCCCGTGTTGACGCCGGGCAAGAG
CAACTCGGTCGCCGCATACACTATTCTCAGAATGACTTGGTTGAGTACTCACCAGTCACAGAAAAGCATC
TTACGGATGGCATGACAGTAAGAGAATTATGCAGTGCTGCCATAACCATGAGTGATAACACTGCGGCCAA
CTTACTTCTGACAACGATCGGAGGACCGAAGGAGCTAACCGCTTTTTTGCACAACATGGGGGATCATGTA
ACTCGCCTTGATCGTTGGGAACCGGAGCTGAATGAAGCCATACCAAACGACGAGCGTGACACCACGATGC
CTGCAGCAATGGCAACAACGTTGCGCAAACTATTAACTGGCGAACTACTTACTCTAGCTTCCCGGCAACA
ATTAATAGACTGGATGGAGGCGGATAAAGTTGCAGGACCACTTCTGCGCTCGGCCCTTCCGGCTGGCTGG
TTTATTGCTGATAAATCTGGAGCCGGTGAGCGTGGGTCTCGCGGTATCATTGCAGCACTGGGGCCAGATG
GTAAGCCCTCCCGTATCGTAGTTATCTACACGACGGGGAGTCAGGCAACTATGGATGAACGAAATAGACA
GATCGCTGAGATAGGTGCCTCACTGATTAAGCATTGGTAACTGTCAGACCAAGTTTACTCATATATACTT
TAGATTGATTTAAAACTTCATTTTTAATTTAAAAGGATCTAGGTGAAGATCCTTTTTGATAATCTCATGA
CCAAAATCCCTTAACGTGAGTTTTCGTTCCACTGAGCGTCAGACCCCGTAGAAAAGATCAAAGGATCTTC
TTGAGATCCTTTTTTTCTGCGCGTAATCTGCTGCTTGCAAACAAAAAAACCACCGCTACCAGCGGTGGTT
TGTTTGCCGGATCAAGAGCTACCAACTCTTTTTCCGAAGGTAACTGGCTTCAGCAGAGCGCAGATACCAA
ATACTGTCCTTCTAGTGTAGCCGTAGTTAGGCCACCACTTCAAGAACTCTGTAGCACCGCCTACATACCT
CGCTCTGCTAATCCTGTTACCAGTGGCTGCTGCCAGTGGCGATAAGTCGTGTCTTACCGGGTTGGACTCA
AGACGATAGTTACCGGATAAGGCGCAGCGGTCGGGCTGAACGGGGGGTTCGTGCACACAGCCCAGCTTGG
AGCGAACGACCTACACCGAACTGAGATACCTACAGCGTGAGCTATGAGAAAGCGCCACGCTTCCCGAAGG
GAGAAAGGCGGACAGGTATCCGGTAAGCGGCAGGGTCGGAACAGGAGAGCGCACGAGGGAGCTTCCAGGG
GGAAACGCCTGGTATCTTTATAGTCCTGTCGGGTTTCGCCACCTCTGACTTGAGCGTCGATTTTTGTGAT
GCTCGTCAGGGGGGCGGAGCCTATGGAAAAACGCCAGCAACGCGGCCTTTTTACGGTTCCTGGCCTTTTG
CTGGCCTTTTGCTCACATGTTCTTTCCTGCGTTATCCCCTGATTCTGTGGATAACCGTATTACCGCCTTT
GAGTGAGCTGATACCGCTCGCCGCAGCCGAACGACCGAGCGCAGCGAGTCAGTGAGCGAGGAAGCGGAAG
AGCGCCTGATGCGGTATTTTCTCCTTACGCATCTGTGCGGTATTTCACACCGCATAAATTCCGACACCAT
CGAATGGCGCAAAACCTTTCGCGGTATGGCATGATAGCGCCCGGAAGAGAGTCAATTCAGGGTGGTGAAT
GTGAAACCAGTAACGTTATACGATGTCGCAGAGTATGCCGGTGTCTCTTATCAGACCGTTTCCCGCGTGG
TGAACCAGGCCAGCCACGTTTCTGCGAAAACGCGGGAAAAAGTGGAAGCGGCGATGGCGGAGCTGAATTA
CATTCCCAACCGCGTGGCACAACAACTGGCGGGCAAACAGTCGTTGCTGATTGGCGTTGCCACCTCCAGT
CTGGCCCTGCACGCGCCGTCGCAAATTGTCGCGGCGATTAAATCTCGCGCCGATCAACTGGGTGCCAGCG
TGGTGGTGTCGATGGTAGAACGAAGCGGCGTCGAAGCCTGTAAAGCGGCGGTGCACAATCTTCTCGCGCA
ACGCGTCAGTGGGCTGATCATTAACTATCCGCTGGATGACCAGGATGCCATTGCTGTGGAAGCTGCCTGC
ACTAATGTTCCGGCGTTATTTCTTGATGTCTCTGACCAGACACCCATCAACAGTATTATTTTCTCCCATG
AAGACGGTACGCGACTGGGCGTGGAGCATCTGGTCGCATTGGGTCACCAGCAAATCGCGCTGTTAGCGGG
CCCATTAAGTTCTGTCTCGGCGCGTCTGCGTCTGGCTGGCTGGCATAAATATCTCACTCGCAATCAAATT
CAGCCGATAGCGGAACGGGAAGGCGACTGGAGTGCCATGTCCGGTTTTCAACAAACCATGCAAATGCTGA
ATGAGGGCATCGTTCCCACTGCGATGCTGGTTGCCAACGATCAGATGGCGCTGGGCGCAATGCGCGCCAT
TACCGAGTCCGGGCTGCGCGTTGGTGCGGATATCTCGGTAGTGGGATACGACGATACCGAAGACAGCTCA
TGTTATATCCCGCCGTTAACCACCATCAAACAGGATTTTCGCCTGCTGGGGCAAACCAGCGTGGACCGCT
TGCTGCAACTCTCTCAGGGCCAGGCGGTGAAGGGCAATCAGCTGTTGCCCGTCTCACTGGTGAAAAGAAA
AACCACCCTGGCGCCCAATACGCAAACCGCCTCTCCCCGCGCGTTGGCCGATTCATTAATGCAGCTGGCA
CGACAGGTTTCCCGACTGGAAAGCGGGCAGTGAGCGCAACGCAATTAATGTAAGTTAGCTCACTCATTAG
GCACCCCAGGCTTTACACTTTATGCTTCCGGCTCGTATGTTGTGTGGAATTGTGAGCGGATAACAATTTC
ACACAGGAAACAGCTATGACCATGATTACGGATTCACTGGCCGTCGTTTTACAACGTCGTGACTGGGAAA
ACCCTGGCGTTACCCAACTTAATCGCCTTGCAGCACATCCCCCTTTCGCCAGCTGGCGTAATAGCGAAGA
GGCCCGCACCGATCGCCCTTCCCAACAGTTGCGCAGCCTGAATGGCGAATGGCGCTTTGCCTGGTTTCCG
GCACCAGAAGCGGTGCCGGAAAGCTGGCTGGAGTGCGATCTTCCTGAGGCCGATACTGTCGTCGTCCCCT
CAAACTGGCAGATGCACGGTTACGATGCGCCCATCTACACCAACGTGACCTATCCCATTACGGTCAATCC
GCCGTTTGTTCCCACGGAGAATCCGACGGGTTGTTACTCGCTCACATTTAATGTTGATGAAAGCTGGCTA
CAGGAAGGCCAGACGCGAATTATTTTTGATGGCGTTGGAATTAGCTTATCGACTGCACGGTGCACCAATG
CTTCTGGCGTCAGGCAGCCATCGGAAGCTGTGGTATGGCTGTGCAGGTCGTAAATCACTGCATAATTCGT
GTCGCTCAAGGCGCAC
Features (pLannotate 1.2.2; 17 found; start..end, strand, type, name):
     69..97      +  promoter       tac promoter: strong E. coli promoter; hybrid between the trp and lac UV5 promoters
    105..121     +  protein_bind   lac operator: The lac repressor binds to the lac operator to inhibit transcription in E. coli. This inhibition can be relieved by adding lactose or isopropyl-β-D-thiogalactopyranoside (IPTG). lac repressor encoded by lacI
    144..797     +  CDS            GST26_SCHJA: Experimental evidence at protein level: Swiss-Prot protein existence level 1. GST isoenzymes appear to play a central role in the parasite detoxification system. Other functions are also suspected including a role in increasing the solubility of haematin in the parasite gut. From Schistosoma japonicum (Blood fluke).
    747..1280    +  CDS            SYT5 (fragment): SYT5_HUMAN - Experimental evidence at protein level: Swiss-Prot protein existence level 1. May be involved in Ca(2+)-dependent exocytosis of secretory vesicles through Ca(2+) and phospholipid binding to the C2 domain or may serve as Ca(2+) sensors in the process of vesicular trafficking and exocytosis. Regulates the Ca(2+)-dependent secretion of norepinephrine in PC12 cells. Required for export from the endocytic recycling compartment to the cell surface (By similarity). From Homo sapiens (Human).
   1309..1348    +  CDS            rop (fragment): Rop protein, which maintains plasmids at low copy number; rop
   1450..1490    +  misc_feature   bom (fragment): basis of mobility region from pBR322
   1595..1699    +  promoter       AmpR promoter: bla
   1700..2560    +  CDS            AmpR: β-lactamase; bla; confers resistance to ampicillin, carbenicillin, and related antibiotics
   2731..3319    +  rep_origin     ori: high-copy-number ColE1/pMB1/pBR322/pUC origin of replication
   3505..3556    -  misc_feature   bom (fragment): basis of mobility region from pBR322
   3563..3640    +  promoter       lacI promoter: lacI
   3641..4723    +  CDS            lacI: lac repressor; lacI; The lac repressor binds to the lac operator to inhibit transcription in E. coli. This inhibition can be relieved by adding lactose or isopropyl-β-D-thiogalactopyranoside (IPTG).
   4736..4757    +  protein_bind   CAP binding site: CAP binding activates transcription in the presence of cAMP. E. coli catabolite activator protein
   4772..4802    +  promoter       lac promoter: promoter for the E. coli lac operon
   4810..4826    +  protein_bind   lac operator: The lac repressor binds to the lac operator to inhibit transcription in E. coli. This inhibition can be relieved by adding lactose or isopropyl-β-D-thiogalactopyranoside (IPTG). lac repressor encoded by lacI
   4846..5019    +  CDS            lacZα: LacZα fragment of β-galactosidase; lacZ fragment
   5283..5399    -  CDS            yciV (fragment): RNAAM_ECOLI - Also known as trpH From Escherichia coli (strain K12).
