[The description below was written by a language model from this plasmid's Addgene catalogue record and pLannotate feature annotations shown in this document.]
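Description:
pGEX SYT9 C2B is a bacterial expression plasmid built on a pGEX backbone for producing the C2B domain of mouse synaptotagmin 9 as a glutathione S-transferase fusion in E. coli. The sequenced record is 5,406 nt. It replicates from a high-copy ColE1/pMB1-type origin and is selected with ampicillin through the β-lactamase gene (AmpR) and its own promoter. Short remnants of pBR322 elements (bom and rop fragments), a lacZα fragment with its lac promoter/operator and CAP site, and a small E. coli yciV-derived fragment are also annotated as backbone carry-over.

The expression cassette is driven by the tac promoter, a strong trp/lac hybrid, followed by a lac operator. The plasmid carries its own lacI gene, so transcription is held off by lac repressor until it is relieved with IPTG. Downstream lies the Schistosoma japonicum GST coding sequence, fused at its C-terminal end to the insert, so the tag sits at the N terminus of the recombinant protein. According to the catalogue the insert encodes amino acids 253–344 of mouse SYT9. The cloning sites used are not recorded.

The automated annotation labels this region as a fragment of human SYT5, and the repository's gene link also points to Syt5 (SytV). This probably reflects the overlapping SYT5/SYT9 nomenclature rather than a different insert, though the record does not explain it. The annotated match also overlaps the end of the GST feature, so its boundaries are only approximate. The GST tag allows affinity purification of the isolated C2B domain on glutathione resin. The associated work concerns SYT9 function in striatal neurons and substance P secretion.
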