Addgene plasmid #195708: pGEX SYT9 C2B
Purpose: Bacterial expression plasmid encoding GST-tagged SYT9 C2B domain
Depositing lab: Edwin Chapman. Depositing organization: University of Wisconsin, Madison. Publication: Synaptotagmin 9 Modulates Spontaneous Neurotransmitter Release in Striatal Neurons by Regulating Substance P Secretion. Seibert MJ, Evans CS, Stanley KS, Wu Z, Chapman ER. J Neurosci. 2023 Mar 1;43(9):1475-1491. doi: 10.1523/JNEUROSCI.1857-22.2023. Epub 2023 Feb 2. PubMed 36732068.
Backbone
  Vector backbone: pGEX
  Vector type: Bacterial Expression
Growth in bacteria
  Bacterial resistance: Ampicillin, 100 μg/mL
  Growth temperature: 37°C
  Growth strain: DH5alpha
  Growth instructions: Use BL21 for protein expression
  Copy number: High Copy
Gene/Insert
  Gene/Insert name: Syt9
  Species: M. musculus (mouse)
  Mutation: encodes amino acids 253-344 of mouse SYT9
  Entrez Gene: Syt5 (a.k.a. SytV)
  Tag / fusion protein: GST (N terminal on backbone)
  Cloning method: Restriction Enzyme; 5′ cloning site Unknown (unknown if destroyed); 3′ cloning site Unknown (unknown if destroyed)
Terms and licenses: Academic/Nonprofit Terms; Industry Terms: Not Available to Industry
Depositor comments: Please visit https://www.biorxiv.org/content/10.1101/2022.04.18.488681v2 for bioRxiv preprint.
How to cite: pGEX SYT9 C2B was a gift from Edwin Chapman (Addgene plasmid # 195708 ; http://n2t.net/addgene:195708 ; RRID:Addgene_195708)
